LOCUS       Exported 5855 bp ds-DNA circular SYN 13-MAY-2021
DEFINITION  FX cloning mammalian cell line expression vector with CMV promoter
            and N-terminal streptavidin binding peptide, Myc tag and 3C protease
            cleavage site.
ACCESSION   .
VERSION     .
KEYWORDS    pcDXNSM3
SOURCE      synthetic DNA construct
  ORGANISM  synthetic DNA construct
REFERENCE   1 (bases 1 to 5855)
  AUTHORS   Geertsma ER, Dutzler R
  TITLE     A versatile and efficient high-throughput cloning tool for
            structural biology.
  JOURNAL   Biochemistry. 2011 Apr 19;50(15):3272-8. Epub 2011 Mar 25.
  PUBMED    21410291
REFERENCE   2 (bases 1 to 5855)
  AUTHORS   .
  TITLE     Direct Submission
  JOURNAL   Exported May 13, 2021 from SnapGene Server 1.1.58
            http://www.snapgene.com
FEATURES             Location/Qualifiers
     source          1..5855
                     /organism="synthetic DNA construct"
                     /mol_type="other DNA"
     primer_bind     complement(44..63)
                     /label=pRS-marker
                     /note="pRS vectors, use to sequence yeast selectable
                     marker"
     enhancer        235..614
                     /label=CMV enhancer
                     /note="human cytomegalovirus immediate early enhancer"
     promoter        615..818
                     /label=CMV promoter
                     /note="human cytomegalovirus (CMV) immediate early
                     promoter"
     primer_bind     769..789
                     /label=CMV-F
                     /note="Human CMV immediate early promoter, forward primer"
     primer_bind     863..882
                     /label=T7
                     /note="T7 promoter, forward primer"
     promoter        863..881
                     /label=T7 promoter
                     /note="promoter for bacteriophage T7 RNA polymerase"
     misc_feature    917..1079
                     /label=QBI SP163
                     /note="strong translational enhancer derived from the 5'
                     UTR of the mouse VEGF gene"
     CDS             1092..1205
                     /codon_start=1
                     /product="streptavidin-binding peptide"
                     /label=SBP
                     /note="selected from a peptide library; binds streptavidin
                     with nanomolar affinity (Keefe et al., 2001)"
                     /translation="MDEKTTGWRGGHVVEGLAGELEQLRARLEHHPQGQREP"
     CDS             1206..1235
                     /codon_start=1
                     /product="Myc (human c-Myc proto-oncogene) epitope tag"
                     /label=Myc
                     /translation="EQKLISEEDL"
     CDS             1242..1265
                     /codon_start=1
                     /product="recognition and cleavage site for human
                     rhinovirus 3C and PreScission proteases"
                     /label=HRV 3C site
                     /translation="LEVLFQGP"
     CDS             complement(1314..1619)
                     /codon_start=1
                     /gene="ccdB"
                     /product="CcdB, a bacterial toxin that poisons DNA gyrase"
                     /label=ccdB
                     /note="Plasmids containing the ccdB gene cannot be
                     propagated in standard E. coli strains."
                     /translation="MQFKVYTYKRESRYRLFVDVQSDIIDTPGRRMVIPLASARLLSDK
                     VSRELYPVVHIGDESWRMMTTDMASVPVSVIGEEVADLSHRENDIKNAINLMFWGI"
     primer_bind     complement(1416..1435)
                     /label=ccdB-fwd
                     /note="ccdB gene, forward primer"
     CDS             complement(1961..2620)
                     /codon_start=1
                     /gene="cat"
                     /product="chloramphenicol acetyltransferase"
                     /label=CmR
                     /note="confers resistance to chloramphenicol"
                     /translation="MEKKITGYTTVDISQWHRKEHFEAFQSVAQCTYNQTVQLDITAFL
                     KTVKKNKHKFYPAFIHILARLMNAHPEFRMAMKDGELVIWDSVHPCYTVFHEQTETFSS
                     LWSEYHDDFRQFLHIYSQDVACYGENLAYFPKGFIENMFFVSANPWVSFTSFDLNVANM
                     DNFFAPVFTMGKYYTQGDKVLMPLAIQVHHAVCDGFHVGRMLNELQQYCDEWQGGA"
     primer_bind     2535..2554
                     /label=CAT-R
                     /note="Chloramphenicol resistance gene, reverse primer"
     promoter        complement(2674..2704)
                     /label=lac UV5 promoter
                     /note="E. coli lac promoter with an ""up"" mutation"
     protein_bind    complement(2729..2853)
                     /gene="mutant version of attR"
                     /label=attR1
                     /bound_moiety="LR Clonase(TM)"
                     /note="recombination site for the Gateway(R) LR reaction"
     CDS             complement(2872..2892)
                     /codon_start=1
                     /product="nuclear localization signal of SV40 (simian virus
                     40) large T antigen"
                     /label=SV40 NLS
                     /translation="PKKKRKV"
     CDS             complement(2896..2916)
                     /codon_start=1
                     /product="nuclear localization signal of SV40 (simian virus
                     40) large T antigen"
                     /label=SV40 NLS
                     /translation="PKKKRKV"
     primer_bind     complement(2983..3000)
                     /label=BGH-rev
                     /note="Bovine growth hormone terminator, reverse primer.
                     Also called BGH reverse"
     polyA_signal    2989..3213
                     /label=bGH poly(A) signal
                     /note="bovine growth hormone polyadenylation signal"
     rep_origin      3259..3687
                     /direction=RIGHT
                     /label=f1 ori
                     /note="f1 bacteriophage origin of replication; arrow
                     indicates direction of (+) strand synthesis"
     primer_bind     complement(3346..3365)
                     /label=F1ori-R
                     /note="F1 origin, reverse primer"
     primer_bind     3556..3577
                     /label=F1ori-F
                     /note="F1 origin, forward primer"
     primer_bind     complement(3696..3716)
                     /label=pBABE 3'
                     /note="SV40 enhancer, reverse primer for pBABE vectors"
     promoter        3701..4030
                     /label=SV40 promoter
                     /note="SV40 enhancer and early promoter"
     rep_origin      3881..4016
                     /label=SV40 ori
                     /note="SV40 origin of replication"
     primer_bind     3943..3962
                     /label=SV40pro-F
                     /note="SV40 promoter/origin, forward primer"
     rep_origin      complement(4103..4688)
                     /direction=LEFT
                     /label=ori
                     /note="high-copy-number ColE1/pMB1/pBR322/pUC origin of
                     replication"
     primer_bind     complement(4183..4202)
                     /label=pBR322ori-F
                     /note="pBR322 origin, forward primer"
     CDS             complement(4859..5719)
                     /codon_start=1
                     /gene="bla"
                     /product="beta-lactamase"
                     /label=AmpR
                     /note="confers resistance to ampicillin, carbenicillin, and
                     related antibiotics"
                     /translation="MSIQHFRVALIPFFAAFCLPVFAHPETLVKVKDAEDQLGARVGYI
                     ELDLNSGKILESFRPEERFPMMSTFKVLLCGAVLSRIDAGQEQLGRRIHYSQNDLVEYS
                     PVTEKHLTDGMTVRELCSAAITMSDNTAANLLLTTIGGPKELTAFLHNMGDHVTRLDRW
                     EPELNEAIPNDERDTTMPVAMATTLRKLLTGELLTLASRQQLIDWMEADKVAGPLLRSA
                     LPAGWFIADKSGAGERGSRGIIAALGPDGKPSRIVVIYTTGSQATMDERNRQIAEIGAS
                     LIKHW"
     primer_bind     5482..5501
                     /label=Amp-R
                     /note="Ampicillin resistance gene, reverse primer"
     promoter        complement(5720..5824)
                     /gene="bla"
                     /label=AmpR promoter
ORIGIN
        1 gacggatcgg gagatctccc gatcccctat ggtgcactct cagtacaatc tgctctgatg
       61 ccgcatagtt aagccagtat ctgctccctg cttgtgtgtt ggaggtcgct gagtagtgcg
      121 cgagcaaaat ttaagctaca acaaggcaag gcttgaccga caattgcatg aagaatctgc
      181 ttagggttag gcgttttgcg ctgcttcgcg atgtacgggc cagatatacg cgttgacatt
      241 gattattgac tagttattaa tagtaatcaa ttacggggtc attagttcat agcccatata
      301 tggagttccg cgttacataa cttacggtaa atggcccgcc tggctgaccg cccaacgacc
      361 cccgcccatt gacgtcaata atgacgtatg ttcccatagt aacgccaata gggactttcc
      421 attgacgtca atgggtggag tatttacggt aaactgccca cttggcagta catcaagtgt
      481 atcatatgcc aagtacgccc cctattgacg tcaatgacgg taaatggccc gcctggcatt
      541 atgcccagta catgacctta tgggactttc ctacttggca gtacatctac gtattagtca
      601 tcgctattac catggtgatg cggttttggc agtacatcaa tgggcgtgga tagcggtttg
      661 actcacgggg atttccaagt ctccacccca ttgacgtcaa tgggagtttg ttttggcacc
      721 aaaatcaacg ggactttcca aaatgtcgta acaactccgc cccattgacg caaatgggcg
      781 gtaggcgtgt acggtgggag gtctatataa gcagagctct ctggctaact agagaaccca
      841 ctgcttactg gcttatcgaa attaatacga ctcactatag ggagacccaa gctggctagc
      901 gtttaaactt aagcttagcg cagaggcttg gggcagccga gcggcagcca ggccccggcc
      961 cgggcctcgg ttccagaagg gagaggagcc cgccaaggcg cgcaagagag cgggctgcct
     1021 cgcagtccga gccggagagg gagcgcgagc cgcgccggcc ccggacggcc tccgaaacca
     1081 tgggggccag catggacgag aagaccactg gttggcgagg tggacacgtt gttgaaggac
     1141 tggctgggga acttgaacaa cttcgtgcac gactggagca tcacccacaa ggtcaacgtg
     1201 aaccagaaca aaaactcatc tcagaagagg atctgggtac cttagaagtt ttgtttcaag
     1261 gtccaagtag aagagcgagc tgcagactgg ctgtgtataa gggagcctga catttatatt
     1321 ccccagaaca tcaggttaat ggcgtttttg atgtcatttt cgcggtggct gagatcagcc
     1381 acttcttccc cgataacgga gaccggcaca ctggccatat cggtggtcat catgcgccag
     1441 ctttcatccc cgatatgcac caccgggtaa agttcacggg agactttatc tgacagcaga
     1501 cgtgcactgg ccagggggat caccatccgt cgcccgggcg tgtcaataat atcactctgt
     1561 acatccacaa acagacgata acggctctct cttttatagg tgtaaacctt aaactgcatt
     1621 tcaccagccc ctgttctcgt cagcaaaaga gccgttcatt tcaataaacc gggcgacctc
     1681 agccatccct tcctgatttt ccgctttcca gcgttcggca cgcagacgac gggcttcatt
     1741 ctgcatggtt gtgcttacca gaccggagat attgacatca tatatgcctt gagcaactga
     1801 tagctgtcgc tgtcaactgt cactgtaata cgctgcttca tagcatacct ctttttgaca
     1861 tacttcgggt atacatatca gtatatattc ttataccgca aaaatcagcg cgcaaatacg
     1921 catactgtta tctggctttt agtaagccgg atccacgcgt ttacgccccg ccctgccact
     1981 catcgcagta ctgttgtaat tcattaagca ttctgccgac atggaagcca tcacaaacgg
     2041 catgatgaac ctgaatcgcc agcggcatca gcaccttgtc gccttgcgta taatatttgc
     2101 ccatggtgaa aacgggggcg aagaagttgt ccatattggc cacgtttaaa tcaaaactgg
     2161 tgaaactcac ccagggattg gctgagacga aaaacatatt ctcaataaac cctttaggga
     2221 aataggccag gttttcaccg taacacgcca catcttgcga atatatgtgt agaaactgcc
     2281 ggaaatcgtc gtggtattca ctccagagcg atgaaaacgt ttcagtttgc tcatggaaaa
     2341 cggtgtaaca agggtgaaca ctatcccata tcaccagctc accgtctttc attgccatac
     2401 ggaattccgg atgagcattc atcaggcggg caagaatgtg aataaaggcc ggataaaact
     2461 tgtgcttatt tttctttacg gtctttaaaa aggccgtaat atccagctga acggtctggt
     2521 tataggtaca ttgagcaact gactgaaatg cctcaaaatg ttctttacga tgccattggg
     2581 atatatcaac ggtggtatat ccagtgattt ttttctccat tttagcttcc ttagctcctg
     2641 aaaatctcga cggatcctaa ctcaaaatcc acacattata cgagccggaa gcataaagtg
     2701 taaagcctgg ggtgcctaat gcggccgcca tagtgactgg atatgttgtg ttttacagta
     2761 ttatgtagtc tgttttttat gcaaaatcta atttaatata ttgatattta tatcatttta
     2821 cgtttctcgt tcagcttttt tgtacaaact tgtgatatcg aattcgctag ctacctttct
     2881 cttctttttt ggatctacct ttctcttctt ttttggggat ccactagttc agctcttctg
     2941 cataataact atctagaggg cccgtttaaa cccgctgatc agcctcgact gtgccttcta
     3001 gttgccagcc atctgttgtt tgcccctccc ccgtgccttc cttgaccctg gaaggtgcca
     3061 ctcccactgt cctttcctaa taaaatgagg aaattgcatc gcattgtctg agtaggtgtc
     3121 attctattct ggggggtggg gtggggcagg acagcaaggg ggaggattgg gaagacaata
     3181 gcaggcatgc tggggatgcg gtgggctcta tggcttctga ggcggaaaga accagctggg
     3241 gctctagggg gtatccccnn nnnnnnnnnn nnnnnnnnnn nnnnnnnnnn nnnnnnnnnn
     3301 nnnnnnnnnn nnnnnnnnnn nnnnnnnnnn nnnnnnnnnn nnnnnnnnnn nnnnnnnnnn
     3361 nnnnnnnnnn nnnnnnnnnn nncnnnnnnn nnnnnnnnnn nnnnnnnnnn nnnnnnnnnn
     3421 nnnnnnnnnn nnnnnnnnnn nnnnnnnnnn nnnnnnnnnn nnnnnnnnnn nnnnannnnn
     3481 nnnnnnnnnn nnnnnnnnnn nnnnnnnnnn nnnnnnnnnn nnnncctttg acgttggagt
     3541 ccacgttctt taatagtgga ctcttgttcc aaactggaac aacactcaac cctatctcgg
     3601 tctattcttt tgatttataa gggattttgc cgatttcggc ctattggtta aaaaatgagc
     3661 tgatttaaca aaaatttaac gcgaattaat tctgtggaat gtgtgtcagt tagggtgtgg
     3721 aaagtcccca ggctccccag caggcagaag tatgcaaagc atgcatctca attagtcagc
     3781 aaccaggtgt ggaaagtccc caggctcccc agcaggcaga agtatgcaaa gcatgcatct
     3841 caattagtca gcaaccatag tcccgcccct aactccgccc atcccgcccc taactccgcc
     3901 cagttccgcc cattctccgc cccatggctg actaattttt tttatttatg cagaggccga
     3961 ggccgcctct gcctctgagc tattccagaa gtagtgagga ggcttttttg gaggcctagg
     4021 cttttgcaaa aagctcccgg gacatgtgag caaaaggcca gcaaaaggcc aggaaccgta
     4081 aaaaggccgc gttgctggcg tttttccata ggctccgccc ccctgacgag catcacaaaa
     4141 atcgacgctc aagtcagagg tggcgaaacc cgacaggact ataaagatac caggcgtttc
     4201 cccctggaag ctccctcgtg cgctctcctg ttccgaccct gccgcttacc ggatacctgt
     4261 ccgcctttct cccttcggga agcgtggcgc tttctcatag ctcacgctgt aggtatctca
     4321 gttcggtgta ggtcgttcgc tccaagctgg gctgtgtgca cgaacccccc gttcagcccg
     4381 accgctgcgc cttatccggt aactatcgtc ttgagtccaa cccggtaaga cacgacttat
     4441 cgccactggc agcagccact ggtaacagga ttagcagagc gaggtatgta ggcggtgcta
     4501 cagagttctt gaagtggtgg cctaactacg gctacactag aagaacagta tttggtatct
     4561 gcgctctgct gaagccagtt accttcggaa aaagagttgg tagctcttga tccggcaaac
     4621 aaaccaccgc tggtagcggt ttttttgttt gcaagcagca gattacgcgc agaaaaaaag
     4681 gatctcaaga agatcctttg atcttttcta cggggtctga cgctcagtgg aacgaaaact
     4741 cacgttaagg gattttggtc atgagattat caaaaaggat cttcacctag atccttttaa
     4801 attaaaaatg aagttttaaa tcaatctaaa gtatatatga gtaaacttgg tctgacagtt
     4861 accaatgctt aatcagtgag gcacctatct cagcgatctg tctatttcgt tcatccatag
     4921 ttgcctgact ccccgtcgtg tagataacta cgatacggga gggcttacca tctggcccca
     4981 gtgctgcaat gataccgcga gacccacgct caccggctcc agatttatca gcaataaacc
     5041 agccagccgg aagggccgag cgcagaagtg gtcctgcaac tttatccgcc tccatccagt
     5101 ctattaattg ttgccgggaa gctagagtaa gtagttcgcc agttaatagt ttgcgcaacg
     5161 ttgttgccat tgctacaggc atcgtggtgt cacgctcgtc gtttggtatg gcttcattca
     5221 gctccggttc ccaacgatca aggcgagtta catgatcccc catgttgtgc aaaaaagcgg
     5281 ttagctcctt cggtcctccg atcgttgtca gaagtaagtt ggccgcagtg ttatcactca
     5341 tggttatggc agcactgcat aattctctta ctgtcatgcc atccgtaaga tgcttttctg
     5401 tgactggtga gtactcaacc aagtcattct gagaatagtg tatgcggcga ccgagttgct
     5461 cttgcccggc gtcaatacgg gataataccg cgccacatag cagaacttta aaagtgctca
     5521 tcattggaaa acgttcttcg gggcgaaaac tctcaaggat cttaccgctg ttgagatcca
     5581 gttcgatgta acccactcgt gcacccaact gatcttcagc atcttttact ttcaccagcg
     5641 tttctgggtg agcaaaaaca ggaaggcaaa atgccgcaaa aaagggaata agggcgacac
     5701 ggaaatgttg aatactcata ctcttccttt ttcaatatta ttgaagcatt tatcagggtt
     5761 attgtctcat gagcggatac atatttgaat gtatttagaa aaataaacaa ataggggttc
     5821 cgcgcacatt tccccgaaaa gtgccacctg acgtc
//
