[The description below was written by a language model from this plasmid's Addgene catalogue record and the feature table of its GenBank file.]
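Description:
pcDXNSM3 is an empty mammalian expression backbone of 5855 bp, derived from pcDNA3.1 and adapted for FX cloning, a high-throughput subcloning system developed for structural biology. It is maintained in E. coli through a high-copy ColE1/pUC-type origin and carries both ampicillin (bla) and chloramphenicol (cat) resistance. An f1 origin is also present. Because the cloning site is occupied by a ccdB counterselection cassette encoding a gyrase-poisoning toxin, the empty vector must be propagated in a ccdB-tolerant strain such as DB3.1.

Expression is driven by the human CMV immediate-early enhancer and promoter, followed by a T7 promoter and the QBI SP163 translational enhancer from the mouse VEGF 5' UTR. The open reading frame then begins with a streptavidin-binding peptide, a Myc epitope and an HRV 3C (PreScission) protease site, so an inserted gene is produced with an N-terminal affinity and detection tag that can be cleaved off after purification. Downstream lies the reverse-oriented ccdB and chloramphenicol resistance cassette with a lac UV5 promoter, which is meant to be replaced by the insert; successful replacement removes the toxin and allows growth in standard strains. The annotation also marks an attR1 site and two SV40 NLS motifs on the complementary strand next to this cassette, whose function the record does not explain. A bGH polyadenylation signal terminates the transcript. An SV40 early promoter and origin remain, but no mammalian selection marker is annotated after them, which suggests the vector is suited mainly to transient expression. CMV-F and BGH-rev sites flank the cassette for insert sequencing.
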