Addgene plasmid #49028: pcDXNSM3
Purpose: (Empty Backbone) FX cloning mammalian cell line expression vector with CMV promoter and N-terminal streptavidin binding peptide, Myc tag and 3C protease cleavage site
Depositing lab: Raimund Dutzler & Eric Geertsma. Depositing organization: University of Zurich. Publication: A versatile and efficient high-throughput cloning tool for structural biology. Geertsma ER, Dutzler R. Biochemistry. 2011 Apr 19;50(15):3272-8. Epub 2011 Mar 25. 10.1021/bi200178z PubMed 21410291.
Backbone
  Vector backbone: pcDNA3.1
  Backbone manufacturer: Invitrogen
  Backbone size (bp): 5855
  Modifications to backbone: modified for compatibility with FX cloning and added tags/fusion proteins
  Vector type: Mammalian Expression
  Promoter: CMV
  Tag / fusion protein: streptavidin binding peptide (SBP) (N terminal on backbone); MYC (N terminal on backbone); 3C protease site (PreScission site) (N terminal on backbone)
Growth in bacteria
  Bacterial resistance: Chloramphenicol and Ampicillin, 25 & 100 μg/mL
  Growth temperature: 37°C
  Growth strain: DB3.1
  Copy number: High Copy
Gene/Insert
  Cloning method: Unknown
  Sequencing primers: 5′ CMV-F; 3′ BGH-rev
Terms and licenses: Academic/Nonprofit Terms; Industry Terms: Not Available to Industry
Depositor comments: Constructed by Dr. Stephan Schenck, Dutzler lab, Dept of Biochemistry, University of Zurich, Switzerland.
How to cite: pcDXNSM3 was a gift from Raimund Dutzler & Eric Geertsma (Addgene plasmid # 49028 ; http://n2t.net/addgene:49028 ; RRID:Addgene_49028)
