>Addgene plasmid #49028 | pcDXNSM3 | addgene partial sequence | sequence record 73258 | CAT-R 5'-GCAACTGACTGAAATGCCTC-3'
TCAACGGTGGTATATCCAGTGATTTTTTTCTCCATTTTAGCTTCCTTAGCTCCTGAAAATCTCGACGGAT
CCTAACTCAAAATCCACACATTATACGAGCCGGAAGCATAAAGTGTAAAGCCTGGGGTGCCTAATGCGGC
CGCCATAGTGACTGGATATGTTGTGTTTTACAGTATTATGTAGTCTGTTTTTTATGCAAAATCTAATTTA
ATATATTGATATTTATATCATTTTACGTTTCTCGTTCAGCTTTTTTGTACAAACTTGTGATATCGAATTC
GCTAGCTACCTTTCTCTTCTTTTTTGGATCTACCTTTCTCTTCTTTTTTGGGGATCCACTAGTTCAGCTC
TTCTGCATAATAACTATCTAGAGGGCCCGTTTAAACCCGCTGATCAGCCTCGACTGTGCCTTCTAGTTGC
CAGCCATCTGTTGTTTGCCCCTCCCCCGTGCCTTCCTTGACCCTGGAAGGTGCCACTCCCACTGTCCTTT
CCTAATAAAATGAGGAAATTGCATCGCATTGTCTGAGTAGGTGTCATTCTATTCTGGGGGGTGGGGTGGG
GCAGGACAGCAAGGGGGAGGATTGGGAAGACAATAGCAGGCATGCTGGGGATGCGGTGGGCTCTATGGCT
TCTGAGGCGGAAAGAACCAGCTGGGGCTCTAGGGGGTATCCCC
[124 nt withheld, positions 674-797]
C
[51 nt withheld, positions 799-849]
