>Addgene plasmid #49028 | pcDXNSM3 | addgene partial sequence | sequence record 73367 | CMV-F 5'-CGCAAATGGGCGGTAGGCGTG-3'
CTAGAGAACCCACTGCTTACTGGCTTATCGAAATTAATACGACTCACTATAGGGAGACCCAAGCTGGCTA
GCGTTTAAACTTAAGCTTAGCGCAGAGGCTTGGGGCAGCCGAGCGGCAGCCAGGCCCCGGCCCGGGCCTC
GGTTCCAGAAGGGAGAGGAGCCCGCCAAGGCGCGCAAGAGAGCGGGCTGCCTCGCAGTCCGAGCCGGAGA
GGGAGCGCGAGCCGCGCCGGCCCCGGACGGCCTCCGAAACCATGGGGGCCAGCATGGACGAGAAGACCAC
TGGTTGGCGAGGTGGACACGTTGTTGAAGGACTGGCTGGGGAACTTGAACAACTTCGTGCACGACTGGAG
CATCACCCACAAGGTCAACGTGAACCAGAACAAAAACTCATCTCAGAAGAGGATCTGGGTACCTTAGAAG
TTTTGTTTCAAGGTCCAAGTAGAAGAGCGAGCTGCAGACTGGCTGTGTATAAGGGAGCCTGACATTTATA
TTCCCCAGAACATCAGGTTAATGGCGTTTTTGATGTCATTTTCGCGGTGGCTGAGATCAGCCACTTCTTC
CCCGATAACGGAGACCGGCACACTGGCCATATCGGTGGTCATCATGCGCCAGCTTTCATCCCCGATATGC
ACCACCGGGTAAAGTTCACGGGAGACTTTATCTGACAGCAGACGTGCACTGGCCAGGGGGATCACCATCC
GTCGCCCGGGCGTGTCAATAATATCACTCTGTACATCCACAAACAGACGATAACGGCTCTCTCTTTTATA
GGTGTAAACCTTAAACTGCATTTCACCAGCCCCTGTTCTCGTCAGCAAAAGAGCCGTTCATTTCAATAAA
CCGGGCGACCTCAGCCATCCCTTCCTGATTTTCCGCTTTCCAGCGTTCGGCACGCAGACGACGGGCTTCA
TTCTGCATGGTTGTGCTTACCAGACCGGAGATATTGACATCATATATGCCTTGAGCAACTGATAGCTGTC
